>Addgene plasmid #223604 | pHR-CD86 | addgene full sequence | sequence record 444058 | Addgene NGS Result
CGATACCGTCGACCTCGAGGGAATTAATTCGAGCTCGGTACCTTTAAGACCAATGACTTACAAGGCAGCT
GTAGATCTTAGCCACTTTTTAAAAGAAAAGGGGGGACTGGAAGGGCTAATTCACTCCCAACGAAGACAAG
ATCTGCTTTTTGCTTGTACTGGGTCTCTCTGGTTAGACCAGATCTGAGCCTGGGAGCTCTCTGGCTAACT
AGGGAACCCACTGCTTAAGCCTCAATAAAGCTTGCCTTGAGTGCTTCAAGTAGTGTGTGCCCGTCTGTTG
TGTGACTCTGGTAACTAGAGATCCCTCAGACCCTTTTAGTCAGTGTGGAAAATCTCTAGCAGCATCTAGA
ATTAATTCCGTGTATTCTATAGTGTCACCTAAATCGTATGTGTATGATACATAAGGTTATGTATTAATTG
TAGCCGCGTTCTAACGACAATATGTACAAGCCTAATTGTGTAGCATCTGGCTTACTGAAGCAGACCCTAT
CATCTCTCTCGTAAACTGCCGTCAGAGTCGGTTTGGTTGGACGAACCTTCTGAGTTTCTGGTAACGCCGT
CCCGCACCCGGAAATGGTCAGCGAACCAATCAGCAGGGTCATCGCTAGCCAGATCCTCTACGCCGGACGC
ATCGTGGCCGGCATCACCGGCGCCACAGGTGCGGTTGCTGGCGCCTATATCGCCGACATCACCGATGGGG
AAGATCGGGCTCGCCACTTCGGGCTCATGAGCGCTTGTTTCGGCGTGGGTATGGTGGCAGGCCCCGTGGC
CGGGGGACTGTTGGGCGCCATCTCCTTGCATGCACCATTCCTTGCGGCGGCGGTGCTCAACGGCCTCAAC
CTACTACTGGGCTGCTTCCTAATGCAGGAGTCGCATAAGGGAGAGCGTCGAATGGTGCACTCTCAGTACA
ATCTGCTCTGATGCCGCATAGTTAAGCCAGCCCCGACACCCGCCAACACCCGCTGACGCGCCCTGACGGG
CTTGTCTGCTCCCGGCATCCGCTTACAGACAAGCTGTGACCGTCTCCGGGAGCTGCATGTGTCAGAGGTT
TTCACCGTCATCACCGAAACGCGCGAGACGAAAGGGCCTCGTGATACGCCTATTTTTATAGGTTAATGTC
ATGATAATAATGGTTTCTTAGACGTCAGGTGGCACTTTTCGGGGAAATGTGCGCGGAACCCCTATTTGTT
TATTTTTCTAAATACATTCAAATATGTATCCGCTCATGAGACAATAACCCTGATAAATGCTTCAATAATA
TTGAAAAAGGAAGAGTATGAGTATTCAACATTTCCGTGTCGCCCTTATTCCCTTTTTTGCGGCATTTTGC
CTTCCTGTTTTTGCTCACCCAGAAACGCTGGTGAAAGTAAAAGATGCTGAAGATCAGTTGGGTGCACGAG
TGGGTTACATCGAACTGGATCTCAACAGCGGTAAGATCCTTGAGAGTTTTCGCCCCGAAGAACGTTTTCC
AATGATGAGCACTTTTAAAGTTCTGCTATGTGGCGCGGTATTATCCCGTATTGACGCCGGGCAAGAGCAA
CTCGGTCGCCGCATACACTATTCTCAGAATGACTTGGTTGAGTACTCACCAGTCACAGAAAAGCATCTTA
CGGATGGCATGACAGTAAGAGAATTATGCAGTGCTGCCATAACCATGAGTGATAACACTGCGGCCAACTT
ACTTCTGACAACGATCGGAGGACCGAAGGAGCTAACCGCTTTTTTGCACAACATGGGGGATCATGTAACT
CGCCTTGATCGTTGGGAACCGGAGCTGAATGAAGCCATACCAAACGACGAGCGTGACACCACGATGCCTG
TAGCAATGGCAACAACGTTGCGCAAACTATTAACTGGCGAACTACTTACTCTAGCTTCCCGGCAACAATT
AATAGACTGGATGGAGGCGGATAAAGTTGCAGGACCACTTCTGCGCTCGGCCCTTCCGGCTGGCTGGTTT
ATTGCTGATAAATCTGGAGCCGGTGAGCGTGGGTCTCGCGGTATCATTGCAGCACTGGGGCCAGATGGTA
AGCCCTCCCGTATCGTAGTTATCTACACGACGGGGAGTCAGGCAACTATGGATGAACGAAATAGACAGAT
CGCTGAGATAGGTGCCTCACTGATTAAGCATTGGTAACTGTCAGACCAAGTTTACTCATATATACTTTAG
ATTGATTTAAAACTTCATTTTTAATTTAAAAGGATCTAGGTGAAGATCCTTTTTGATAATCTCATGACCA
AAATCCCTTAACGTGAGTTTTCGTTCCACTGAGCGTCAGACCCCGTAGAAAAGATCAAAGGATCTTCTTG
AGATCCTTTTTTTCTGCGCGTAATCTGCTGCTTGCAAACAAAAAAACCACCGCTACCAGCGGTGGTTTGT
TTGCCGGATCAAGAGCTACCAACTCTTTTTCCGAAGGTAACTGGCTTCAGCAGAGCGCAGATACCAAATA
CTGTTCTTCTAGTGTAGCCGTAGTTAGGCCACCACTTCAAGAACTCTGTAGCACCGCCTACATACCTCGC
TCTGCTAATCCTGTTACCAGTGGCTGCTGCCAGTGGCGATAAGTCGTGTCTTACCGGGTTGGACTCAAGA
CGATAGTTACCGGATAAGGCGCAGCGGTCGGGCTGAACGGGGGGTTCGTGCACACAGCCCAGCTTGGAGC
GAACGACCTACACCGAACTGAGATACCTACAGCGTGAGCTATGAGAAAGCGCCACGCTTCCCGAAGGGAG
AAAGGCGGACAGGTATCCGGTAAGCGGCAGGGTCGGAACAGGAGAGCGCACGAGGGAGCTTCCAGGGGGA
AACGCCTGGTATCTTTATAGTCCTGTCGGGTTTCGCCACCTCTGACTTGAGCGTCGATTTTTGTGATGCT
CGTCAGGGGGGCGGAGCCTATGGAAAAACGCCAGCAACGCGGCCTTTTTACGGTTCCTGGCCTTTTGCTG
GCCTTTTGCTCACATGTTCTTTCCTGCGTTATCCCCTGATTCTGTGGATAACCGTATTACCGCCTTTGAG
TGAGCTGATACCGCTCGCCGCAGCCGAACGACCGAGCGCAGCGAGTCAGTGAGCGAGGAAGCGGAAGAGC
GCCCAATACGCAAACCGCCTCTCCCCGCGCGTTGGCCGATTCATTAATGCAGCTGTGGAATGTGTGTCAG
TTAGGGTGTGGAAAGTCCCCAGGCTCCCCAGCAGGCAGAAGTATGCAAAGCATGCATCTCAATTAGTCAG
CAACCAGGTGTGGAAAGTCCCCAGGCTCCCCAGCAGGCAGAAGTATGCAAAGCATGCATCTCAATTAGTC
AGCAACCATAGTCCCGCCCCTAACTCCGCCCATCCCGCCCCTAACTCCGCCCAGTTCCGCCCATTCTCCG
CCCCATGGCTGACTAATTTTTTTTATTTATGCAGAGGCCGAGGCCGCCTCGGCCTCTGAGCTATTCCAGA
AGTAGTGAGGAGGCTTTTTTGGAGGCCTAGGCTTTTGCAAAAAGCTTGGACACAAGACAGGCTTGCGAGA
TATGTTTGAGAATACCACTTTATCCCGCGTCAGGGAGAGGCAGTGCGTAAAAAGACGCGGACTCATGTGA
AATACTGGTTTTTAGTGCGCCAGATCTCTATAATCTCGCGCAACCTATTTTCCCCTCGAACACTTTTTAA
GCCGTAGATAAACAGGCTGGGACACTTCACATGAGCGAAAAATACATCGTCACCTGGGACATGTTGCAGA
TCCATGCACGTAAACTCGCAAGCCGACTGATGCCTTCTGAACAATGGAAAGGCATTATTGCCGTAAGCCG
TGGCGGTCTGTACCGGGTGCGTTACTGGCGCGTGAACTGGGTATTCGTCATGTCGATACCGTTTGTATTT
CCAGCTACGATCACGACAACCAGCGCGAGCTTAAAGTGCTGAAACGCGCAGAAGGCGATGGCGAAGGCTT
CATCGTTATTGATGACCTGGTGGATACCGGTGGTACTGCGGTTGCGATTCGTGAAATGTATCCAAAAGCG
CACTTTGTCACCATCTTCGCAAAACCGGCTGGTCGTCCGCTGGTTGATGACTATGTTGTTGATATCCCGC
AAGATACCTGGATTGAACAGCCGTGGGATATGGGCGTCGTATTCGTCCCGCCAATCTCCGGTCGCTAATC
TTTTCAACGCCTGGCACTGCCGGGCGTTGTTCTTTTTAACTTCAGGCGGGTTACAATAGTTTCCAGTAAG
TATTCTGGAGGCTGCATCCATGACACAGGCAAACCTGAGCGAAACCCTGTTCAAACCCCGCTTTAAACAT
CCTGAAACCTCGACGCTAGTCCGCCGCTTTAATCACGGCGCACAACCGCCTGTGCAGTCGGCCCTTGATG
GTAAAACCATCCCTCACTGGTATCGCATGATTAACCGTCTGATGTGGATCTGGCGCGGCATTGACCCACG
CGAAATCCTCGACGTCCAGGCACGTATTGTGATGAGCGATGCCGAACGTACCGACGATGATTTATACGAT
ACGGTGATTGGCTACCGTGGCGGCAACTGGATTTATGAGTGGGCCCCGGATCTTTGTGAAGGAACCTTAC
TTCTGTGGTGTGACATAATTGGACAAACTACCTACAGAGATTTAAAGCTCTAAGGTAAATATAAAATTTT
TAAGTGTATAATGTGTTAAACTACTGATTCTAATTGTTTGTGTATTTTAGATTCCAACCTATGGAACTGA
TGAATGGGAGCAGTGGTGGAATGCCTTTAATGAGGAAAACCTGTTTTGCTCAGAAGAAATGCCATCTAGT
GATGATGAGGCTACTGCTGACTCTCAACATTCTACTCCTCCAAAAAAGAAGAGAAAGGTAGAAGACCCCA
AGGACTTTCCTTCAGAATTGCTAAGTTTTTTGAGTCATGCTGTGTTTAGTAATAGAACTCTTGCTTGCTT
TGCTATTTACACCACAAAGGAAAAAGCTGCACTGCTATACAAGAAAATTATGGAAAAATATTCTGTAACC
TTTATAAGTAGGCATAACAGTTATAATCATAACATACTGTTTTTTCTTACTCCACACAGGCATAGAGTGT
CTGCTATTAATAACTATGCTCAAAAATTGTGTACCTTTAGCTTTTTAATTTGTAAAGGGGTTAATAAGGA
ATATTTGATGTATAGTGCCTTGACTAGAGATCATAATCAGCCATACCACATTTGTAGAGGTTTTACTTGC
TTTAAAAAACCTCCCACACCTCCCCCTGAACCTGAAACATAAAATGAATGCAATTGTTGTTGTTAACTTG
TTTATTGCAGCTTATAATGGTTACAAATAAAGCAATAGCATCACAAATTTCACAAATAAAGCATTTTTTT
CACTGCATTCTAGTTGTGGTTTGTCCAAACTCATCAATGTATCTTATCATGTCTGGATCAACTGGATAAC
TCAAGCTAACCAAAATCATCCCAAACTTCCCACCCCATACCCTATTACCACTGCCAATTACCTGTGGTTT
CATTTACTCTAAACCTGTGATTCCTCTGAATTATTTTCATTTTAAAGAAATTGTATTTGTTAAATATGTA
CTACAAACTTAGTAGTTGGAAGGGCTAATTCACTCCCAAAGAAGACAAGATATCCTTGATCTGTGGATCT
ACCACACACAAGGCTACTTCCCTGATTAGCAGAACTACACACCAGGGCCAGGGGTCAGATATCCACTGAC
CTTTGGATGGTGCTACAAGCTAGTACCAGTTGAGCCAGATAAGGTAGAAGAGGCCAATAAAGGAGAGAAC
ACCAGCTTGTTACACCCTGTGAGCCTGCATGGGATGGATGACCCGGAGAGAGAAGTGTTAGAGTGGAGGT
TTGACAGCCGCCTAGCATTTCATCACGTGGCCCGAGAGCTGCATCCGGAGTACTTCAAGAACTGCTGATA
TCGAGCTTGCTACAAGGGACTTTCCGCTGGGGACTTTCCAGGGAGGCGTGGCCTGGGCGGGACTGGGGAG
TGGCGAGCCCTCAGATCCTGCATATAAGCAGCTGCTTTTTGCCTGTACTGGGTCTCTCTGGTTAGACCAG
ATCTGAGCCTGGGAGCTCTCTGGCTAACTAGGGAACCCACTGCTTAAGCCTCAATAAAGCTTGCCTTGAG
TGCTTCAAGTAGTGTGTGCCCGTCTGTTGTGTGACTCTGGTAACTAGAGATCCCTCAGACCCTTTTAGTC
AGTGTGGAAAATCTCTAGCAGTGGCGCCCGAACAGGGACTTGAAAGCGAAAGGGAAACCAGAGGAGCTCT
CTCGACGCAGGACTCGGCTTGCTGAAGCGCGCACGGCAAGAGGCGAGGGGCGGCGACTGGTGAGTACGCC
AAAAATTTTGACTAGCGGAGGCTAGAAGGAGAGAGATGGGTGCGAGAGCGTCAGTATTAAGCGGGGGAGA
ATTAGATCGCGATGGGAAAAAATTCGGTTAAGGCCAGGGGGAAAGAAAAAATATAAATTAAAACATATAG
TATGGGCAAGCAGGGAGCTAGAACGATTCGCAGTTAATCCTGGCCTGTTAGAAACATCAGAAGGCTGTAG
ACAAATACTGGGACAGCTACAACCATCCCTTCAGACAGGATCAGAAGAACTTAGATCATTATATAATACA
GTAGCAACCCTCTATTGTGTGCATCAAAGGATAGAGATAAAAGACACCAAGGAAGCTTTAGACAAGATAG
AGGAAGAGCAAAACAAAAGTAAGACCACCGCACAGCAAGCGGCCGGCCGCTGATCTTCAGACCTGGAGGA
GGAGATATGAGGGACAATTGGAGAAGTGAATTATATAAATATAAAGTAGTAAAAATTGAACCATTAGGAG
TAGCACCCACCAAGGCAAAGAGAAGAGTGGTGCAGAGAGAAAAAAGAGCAGTGGGAATAGGAGCTTTGTT
CCTTGGGTTCTTGGGAGCAGCAGGAAGCACTATGGGCGCAGCGTCAATGACGCTGACGGTACAGGCCAGA
CAATTATTGTCTGGTATAGTGCAGCAGCAGAACAATTTGCTGAGGGCTATTGAGGCGCAACAGCATCTGT
TGCAACTCACAGTCTGGGGCATCAAGCAGCTCCAGGCAAGAATCCTGGCTGTGGAAAGATACCTAAAGGA
TCAACAGCTCCTGGGGATTTGGGGTTGCTCTGGAAAACTCATTTGCACCACTGCTGTGCCTTGGAATGCT
AGTTGGAGTAATAAATCTCTGGAACAGATTTGGAATCACACGACCTGGATGGAGTGGGACAGAGAAATTA
ACAATTACACAAGCTTAATACACTCCTTAATTGAAGAATCGCAAAACCAGCAAGAAAAGAATGAACAAGA
ATTATTGGAATTAGATAAATGGGCAAGTTTGTGGAATTGGTTTAACATAACAAATTGGCTGTGGTATATA
AAATTATTCATAATGATAGTAGGAGGCTTGGTAGGTTTAAGAATAGTTTTTGCTGTACTTTCTATAGTGA
ATAGAGTTAGGCAGGGATATTCACCATTATCGTTTCAGACCCACCTCCCAACCCCGAGGGGACCCGACAG
GCCCGAAGGAATAGAAGAAGAAGGTGGAGAGAGAGACAGAGACAGATCCATTCGATTAGTGAACGGATCT
CGACGGTATCGCCAAATGGCAGTATTCATCCACAATTTTAAAAGAAAAGGGGGGATTGGGGGGTACAGTG
CAGGGGAAAGAATAGTAGACATAATAGCAACAGACATACAAACTAAAGAATTACAAAAACAAATTACAAA
AATTCAAAATTTTCGGGTTTATTACAGGGACAGCAGAGATCCAGTTTGGATCGATAAGCTTGATATCGAA
TTCCTGCAGCCCCGATAAAATAAAAGATTTTATTTAGTCTCCAGAAAAAGGGGGGAATGAAAGACCCCAC
CTGTAGGTTTGGCAAGCTAGCTGCAGTAACGCCATTTTGCAAGGCATGGAAAAATACCAAACCAAGAATA
GAGAAGTTCAGATCAAGGGCGGGTACATGAAAATAGCTAACGTTGGGCCAAACAGGATATCTGCGGTGAG
CAGTTTCGGCCCCGGCCCGGGGCCAAGAACAGATGGTCACCGCAGTTTCGGCCCCGGCCCGAGGCCAAGA
ACAGATGGTCCCCAGATATGGCCCAACCCTCAGCAGTTTCTTAAGACCCATCAGATGTTTCCAGGCTCCC
CCAAGGACCTGAAATGACCCTGCGCCTTATTTGAATTAACCAATCAGCCTGCTTCTCGCTTCTGTTCGCG
CGCTTCTGCTTCCCGAGCTCTATAAAAGAGCTCACAACCCCTCACTCGGCGCGCCAGTCCTCCGACAGAC
TGAGTCGCCCGGGGGGGATCTGGAGCTCTCGAGAATTCTCATGGATCCCCAGTGCACTATGGGACTGAGT
AACATTCTCTTTGTGATGGCCTTCCTGCTCTCTGGTGCTGCTCCTCTGAAGATTCAAGCTTATTTCAATG
AGACTGCAGACCTGCCATGCCAATTTGCAAACTCTCAAAACCAAAGCCTGAGTGAGCTAGTAGTATTTTG
GCAGGACCAGGAAAACTTGGTTCTGAATGAGGTATACTTAGGCAAAGAGAAATTTGACAGTGTTCATTCC
AAGTATATGGGCCGCACAAGTTTTGATTCGGACAGTTGGACCCTGAGACTTCACAATCTTCAGATCAAGG
ACAAGGGCTTGTATCAATGTATCATCCATCACAAAAAGCCCACAGGAATGATTCGCATCCACCAGATGAA
TTCTGAACTGTCAGTGCTTGCTAACTTCAGTCAACCTGAAATAGTACCAATTTCTAATATAACAGAAAAT
GTGTACATAAATTTGACCTGCTCATCTATACACGGTTACCCAGAACCTAAGAAGATGAGTGTTTTGCTAA
GAACCAAGAATTCAACTATCGAGTATGATGGTATTATGCAGAAATCTCAAGATAATGTCACAGAACTGTA
CGACGTTTCCATCAGCTTGTCTGTTTCATTCCCTGATGTTACGAGCAATATGACCATCTTCTGTATTCTG
GAAACTGACAAGACGCGGCTTTTATCTTCACCTTTCTCTATAGAGCTTGAGGACCCTCAGCCTCCCCCAG
ACCACATTCCTTGGATTACAGCTGTACTTCCAACAGTTATTATATGTGTGATGGTTTTCTGTCTAATTCT
ATGGAAATGGAAGAAGAAGAAGCGGCCTCGCAACTCTTATAAATGTGGAACCAACACAATGGAGAGGGAA
GAGAGTGAACAGACCAAGAAAAGAGAAAAAATCCATATACCTGAAAGATCTGATGAAACCCAGCGTGTTT
TTAAAAGTTCGAAGACATCTTCATGCGACAAAAGTGATACATGTTTTTAAAGCGGCCGCGACTCTAGAGT
CGACCTGCAGGCATGCAAGCTTGATATCAAGCTTATCGATAATCAACCTCTGGATTACAAAATTTGTGAA
AGATTGACTGGTATTCTTAACTATGTTGCTCCTTTTACGCTATGTGGATACGCTGCTTTAATGCCTTTGT
ATCATGCTATTGCTTCCCGTATGGCTTTCATTTTCTCCTCCTTGTATAAATCCTGGTTGCTGTCTCTTTA
TGAGGAGTTGTGGCCCGTTGTCAGGCAACGTGGCGTGGTGTGCACTGTGTTTGCTGACGCAACCCCCACT
GGTTGGGGCATTGCCACCACCTGTCAGCTCCTTTCCGGGACTTTCGCTTTCCCCCTCCCTATTGCCACGG
CGGAACTCATCGCCGCCTGCCTTGCCCGCTGCTGGACAGGGGCTCGGCTGTTGGGCACTGACAATTCCGT
GGTGTTGTCGGGGAAATCATCGTCCTTTCCTTGGCTGCTCGCCTGTGTTGCCACCTGGATTCTGCGCGGG
ACGTCCTTCTGCTACGTCCCTTCGGCCCTCAATCCAGCGGACCTTCCTTCCCGCGGCCTGCTGCCGGCTC
TGCGGCCTCTTCCGCGTCTTCGCCTTCGCCCTCAGACGAGTCGGATCTCCCTTTGGGCCGCCTCCCCGCA
T
Features (pLannotate 1.2.2; 33 found; start..end, strand, type, name):
     38..106     +  CDS            nef (fragment): NEF_HV1Z2 - Experimental evidence at protein level: Swiss-Prot protein existence level 1. Extracellular Nef protein targets CD4(+) T-lymphocytes for apoptosis by interacting with CXCR4 surface receptors. From Human immunodeficiency virus type 1 group M subtype D (isolate Z2/CDC-Z34) (HIV-1).
    108..341     +  LTR            3' LTR (ΔU3): self-inactivating 3' long terminal repeat (LTR) from HIV-1
    366..384     -  promoter       SP6 promoter: promoter for bacteriophage SP6 RNA polymerase
    612..891     +  CDS            TcR (fragment): tetracycline efflux protein; tet; confers resistance to tetracycline
    892..940     -  misc_feature   bom (fragment): basis of mobility region from pBR322
   1042..1077    -  CDS            rop (fragment): Rop protein, which maintains plasmids at low copy number; rop
   1172..1276    +  promoter       AmpR promoter: bla
   1277..2137    +  CDS            AmpR: β-lactamase; bla; confers resistance to ampicillin, carbenicillin, and related antibiotics
   2308..2896    +  rep_origin     ori: high-copy-number ColE1/pMB1/pBR322/pUC origin of replication
   3079..3135    +  CDS            lacI (fragment): lac repressor; lacI; The lac repressor binds to the lac operator to inhibit transcription in E. coli. This inhibition can be relieved by adding lactose or isopropyl-β-D-thiogalactopyranoside (IPTG).
   3142..3471    +  promoter       SV40 promoter: SV40 enhancer and early promoter
   3671..3790    +  CDS            gpt (fragment): XGPT_ECOLI - Also known as gpp, gxu. Experimental evidence at protein level: Swiss-Prot protein existence level 1. Purine salvage pathway enzyme that catalyzes the transfer of the ribosyl-5-phosphate group from 5-phospho-alpha-D-ribose 1- diphosphate (PRPP) to the N9 position of the 6-oxopurines guanine and xanthine to form the corresponding ribonucleotides GMP (guanosine 5'- monophosphate) and XMP (xanthosine 5'-monophosphate), with the release of PPi. To a lesser extent, also acts on hypoxanthine (PubMed:9100006, PubMed:3886014). Does not ribophosphorylate adenine (PubMed:3886014). From Esch
   3790..4125    +  CDS            gpt (fragment): XGPT_ECOLI - Also known as gpp, gxu. Experimental evidence at protein level: Swiss-Prot protein existence level 1. Purine salvage pathway enzyme that catalyzes the transfer of the ribosyl-5-phosphate group from 5-phospho-alpha-D-ribose 1- diphosphate (PRPP) to the N9 position of the 6-oxopurines guanine and xanthine to form the corresponding ribonucleotides GMP (guanosine 5'- monophosphate) and XMP (xanthosine 5'-monophosphate), with the release of PPi. To a lesser extent, also acts on hypoxanthine (PubMed:9100006, PubMed:3886014). Does not ribophosphorylate adenine (PubMed:3886014). From Esch
   4220..4525    +  CDS            frsA (fragment): FRSA_ECOLI - Also known as yafA. Experimental evidence at protein level: Swiss-Prot protein existence level 1. Catalyzes the hydrolysis of esters (PubMed:15808744). Displays esterase activity toward pNP-butyrate (PubMed:15808744). May stimulate mixed-acid fermentation by acting as a fermentation/respiration switch that down-regulates respiration and up- regulates fermentation rates (PubMed:15169777). From Escherichia coli (strain K12).
   4529..4603    +  CDS            small t antigen (fragment): SV40 (simian virus 40) small t antigen
   4605..4670    +  intron         small t intron: SV40 (simian virus 40) small t antigen intron
   4800..4820    +  CDS            SV40 NLS: nuclear localization signal of SV40 (simian virus 40) large T antigen
   5139..5222    +  CDS            large T antigen (fragment): large T antigen from SV40 (simian virus 40)
   5245..5379    +  polyA_signal   SV40 poly(A) signal: SV40 polyadenylation signal
   5546..5875    +  CDS            nef (fragment): NEF_HV1BR - Experimental evidence at protein level: Swiss-Prot protein existence level 1. Extracellular Nef protein targets CD4(+) T-lymphocytes for apoptosis by interacting with CXCR4 surface receptors (PubMed:14990729). From Human immunodeficiency virus type 1 group M subtype B (isolate BRU/LAI) (HIV-1).
   5923..6180    +  LTR            5' LTR (truncated): truncated 5' long terminal repeat (LTR) from HIV-1
   6227..6352    +  misc_feature   HIV-1 Ψ: packaging signal of human immunodeficiency virus type 1
   6336..6674    +  CDS            HIV-1 gag (fragment): gag protein from human immunodeficiency virus 1; gag
   6849..7082    +  misc_feature   RRE: The Rev response element (RRE) of HIV-1 allows for Rev-dependent mRNA export from the nucleus to the cytoplasm.
   7459..7559    +  CDS            Rev (fragment): human immunodeficiency virus 1 (HIV-1) Rev protein; rev; enhances nuclear export of unspliced and incompletely spliced viral mRNAs
   7596..7713    +  misc_feature   cPPT/CTS: central polypurine tract and central termination sequence of HIV-1
   7750..7782    -  misc_feature   MCS (fragment): pBluescript multiple cloning site
   7866..8273    +  promoter       SFFV promoter: spleen focus-forming virus long terminal repeat (LTR) promoter
   8301..9287    +  CDS            CD86: CD86_HUMAN - Also known as CD28LG2. Experimental evidence at protein level: Swiss-Prot protein existence level 1. (Microbial infection) Acts as a receptor for adenovirus subgroup B. From Homo sapiens (Human).
   9302..9332    +  misc_feature   MCS (fragment): pUC18/19 multiple cloning site
   9333..9351    +  misc_feature   MCS (fragment): pBluescript multiple cloning site
   9351..9939    +  misc_feature   WPRE: woodchuck hepatitis virus posttranscriptional regulatory element
   9940..21      +  misc_feature   MCS (fragment) (across the origin): pBluescript multiple cloning site
