[The description below was written by a language model from this plasmid's Addgene catalogue record and pLannotate feature annotations shown in this document.]
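Description:
pHR-CD86 is a lentiviral transfer plasmid built on the pHR backbone for expressing human CD86 (B7-2), a ligand for the T cell co-stimulatory receptor CD28, in mammalian cells. It is propagated in E. coli through a high-copy ColE1/pUC-type origin and selected with ampicillin via the β-lactamase gene. A recombination-deficient strain is recorded for growth, as is usual for plasmids carrying repeated LTR sequences. The backbone also carries remnants of older vectors, including fragments of the tetracycline resistance gene, bom and rop from pBR322. An SV40 early promoter followed by E. coli gpt fragments, the SV40 small t intron and a poly(A) signal also lies outside the proviral region. The record assigns no role to these parts.

The proviral cassette begins with an annotated truncated HIV-1 5' LTR, followed by the Ψ packaging signal with an adjoining gag fragment, the Rev response element for Rev-dependent nuclear export of the genomic RNA, and the cPPT/CTS, which aids nuclear import and transduction efficiency. Downstream, the spleen focus-forming virus (SFFV) LTR promoter, a strong promoter often chosen for haematopoietic and immune cells, drives the CD86 open reading frame of roughly 1 kb, inserted by Gibson assembly. No tag, reporter or mammalian selection marker is annotated within the cassette. A WPRE follows the coding sequence to enhance transcript stability and expression, and the cassette ends in a ΔU3 self-inactivating 3' LTR, which silences LTR promoter activity after integration.

Because it lacks functional viral structural and enzymatic genes, the plasmid requires separate packaging and envelope plasmids to produce virus. The associated publication concerns cis interactions between B7 ligands and CD28 in CD8+ T cell co-stimulation and anti-tumour immunity, consistent with its use for stable CD86 expression in such studies.
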