Addgene plasmid #223604: pHR-CD86
Purpose: Lentiviral expression of human CD86 in mammalian cells
Depositing lab: Enfu Hui. Depositing organization: University of California, San Diego (UCSD). Publication: cis-B7:CD28 interactions at invaginated synaptic membranes provide CD28 co-stimulation and promote CD8(+) T cell function and anti-tumor immunity. Zhao Y, Caron C, Chan YY, Lee CK, Xu X, Zhang J, Masubuchi T, Wu C, Bui JD, Hui E. Immunity. 2023 Jun 13;56(6):1187-1203.e12. doi: 10.1016/j.immuni.2023.04.005. Epub 2023 May 8. PubMed 37160118.
Backbone
  Vector backbone: pHR
  Vector type: Lentiviral ; Mammalian Expression
Growth in bacteria
  Bacterial resistance: Ampicillin, 100 μg/mL
  Growth temperature: 37°C
  Growth strain: NEB Stable
  Copy number: High Copy
Gene/Insert
  Gene/Insert name: CD86
  Species: H. sapiens (human)
  Entrez Gene: CD86 (a.k.a. B7-2, B7.2, B70, CD28LG2, LAB72)
  Cloning method: Gibson Cloning
  Sequencing primers: 5′ ccaatcagcctgcttctcgcttc; 3′ ccagaggttgattatcgataagc
Terms and licenses: Academic/Nonprofit Terms; Industry Terms: Not Available to Industry
Depositor comments: Plasmid lab code: L1949
How to cite: pHR-CD86 was a gift from Enfu Hui (Addgene plasmid # 223604 ; http://n2t.net/addgene:223604 ; RRID:Addgene_223604)
